>Addgene plasmid #182614 | pOME0276M | addgene full sequence | sequence record 359450 | Addgene NGS Result
GACGGATCGGGAGATCTCCCGATCCCCTATGGTGCACTCTCAGTACAATCTGCTCTGATGCCGCATAGTT
AAGCCAGTATCTGCTCCCTGCTTGTGTGTTGGAGGTCGCTGAGTAGTGCGCGAGCAAAATTTAAGCTACA
ACAAGGCAAGGCTTGACCGACAATTGCATGAAGAATCTGCTTAGGGTTAGGCGTTTTGCGCTGCTTCGCG
ATGTACGGGCCAGATATACGCGTTGACATTGATTATTGACTAGTTATTAATAGTAATCAATTACGGGGTC
ATTAGTTCATAGCCCATATATGGAGTTCCGCGTTACATAACTTACGGTAAATGGCCCGCCTGGCTGACCG
CCCAACGACCCCCGCCCATTGACGTCAATAATGACGTATGTTCCCATAGTAACGCCAATAGGGACTTTCC
ATTGACGTCAATGGGTGGAGTATTTACGGTAAACTGCCCACTTGGCAGTACATCAAGTGTATCATATGCC
AAGTACGCCCCCTATTGACGTCAATGACGGTAAATGGCCCGCCTGGCATTATGCCCAGTACATGACCTTA
TGGGACTTTCCTACTTGGCAGTACATCTACGTATTAGTCATCGCTATTACCATGGTGATGCGGTTTTGGC
AGTACATCAATGGGCGTGGATAGCGGTTTGACTCACGGGGATTTCCAAGTCTCCACCCCATTGACGTCAA
TGGGAGTTTGTTTTGGCACCAAAATCAACGGGACTTTCCAAAATGTCGTAACAACTCCGCCCCATTGACG
CAAATGGGCGGTAGGCGTGTACGGTGGGAGGTCTATATAAGCAGAGCTCTCTGGCTAACTAGAGAACCCA
CTGCTTACTGGCTTATCGAAATTAATACGACTCACTATAGGGAGACCCAAGCTGGCTAGCGTTTAAACGG
GCCCTCTAGACTCGAGCGGCCGCCACTGTGCTGGATATCTGCAGAATTCTTCTTTTAATCTGTTTATTGT
TTTTGAACATGTGGCACACGCTGCAATGTACTGCCATGAAAGGTGGTTCTATATCCACCACTTGGCGTCT
GCCGAAGTCAGTGCCACAATTTCATTAACAAACAAGGTCAATACATTCTGAGGGAGTGTTTTTTGCCATG
GTACCATTCGTGTGGTTTGGGAGAGCGGACGCCATTTGCGTGCAAAATGTGCTTTGCTGGAGGCCAACTT
CCGTCGCGCTGGTTGATGCGCGGCACATTGTGTCAACCAGGGCACCCTCCCCCACCGAGTGCTTTAATGC
GGAGAGGAATGGTGGCCTGGTTGACACCGCGTGCCGGCCTTCTGAACTGTGACTGTGTTATGAGCCACGG
GTATGCCCTCGATACGCCTGCTCTTCAGCATTGTATGTGTTTAATGTTGTGCTTGGTGCAACCGTGATTG
TGCTTTTGTATTTTATTTTACTGACACTCTTTGGGAGGGCACGCTAGCTTCAGTGCGCGCCCGTTGCAAC
TCGTGTCCTGAATGCTACGGGGCCACGCTGGCCACTCGGGGGGACAACACTAATCGCCAACAGACAAACG
AGTGGTGGTATCGCCCCAAGCCTCCAGCGCCACCCATTTAGTAACACATCCGGGACATGAACTGCCACAA
ACACCGTTAAGCCTCTATCCATGCATTGGGATTGGAGTGAGGAGGGAGGGATCCGAGCTCGGTACCAAGC
TTAAGTTTAAACCGCTGATCAGCCTCGACTGTGCCTTCTAGTTGCCAGCCATCTGTTGTTTGCCCCTCCC
CCGTGCCTTCCTTGACCCTGGAAGGTGCCACTCCCACTGTCCTTTCCTAATAAAATGAGGAAATTGCATC
GCATTGTCTGAGTAGGTGTCATTCTATTCTGGGGGGTGGGGTGGGGCAGGACAGCAAGGGGGAGGATTGG
GAAGACAATAGCAGGCATGCTGGGGATGCGGTGGGCTCTATGGCTTCTGAGGCGGAAAGAACCAGCTGGG
GCTCTAGGGGGTATCCCC
[124 nt withheld, positions 1979-2102]
C
[91 nt withheld, positions 2104-2194]
A
[49 nt withheld, positions 2196-2244]
CCTTTGACGTTGGAGTCCACGTTCTTT
[37 nt withheld, positions 2272-2308]
ACCCTATCTCGGTCTATTCTTTTGATTTATAAGGGATTTTGCCGATTTCGGCCTATTGGTTAAAAAATGA
GCTGATTTAACAAAAATTTAACGCGAATTAATTCTGTGGAATGTGTGTCAGTTAGGGTGTGGAAAGTCCC
CAGGCTCCCCAGCAGGCAGAAGTATGCAAAGCATGCATCTCAATTAGTCAGCAACCAGGTGTGGAAAGTC
CCCAGGCTCCCCAGCAGGCAGAAGTATGCAAAGCATGCATCTCAATTAGTCAGCAACCATAGTCCCGCCC
CTAACTCCGCCCATCCCGCCCCTAACTCCGCCCAGTTCCGCCCATTCTCCGCCCCATGGCTGACTAATTT
TTTTTATTTATGCAGAGGCCGAGGCCGCCTCTGCCTCTGAGCTATTCCAGAAGTAGTGAGGAGGCTTTTT
TGGAGGCCTAGGCTTTTGCAAAAAGCTCCCGGGAGCTTGTATATCCATTTTCGGATCTGATCAAGAGACA
GGATGAGGATCGTTTCGCATGATTGAACAAGATGGATTGCACGCAGGTTCTCCGGCCGCTTGGGTGGAGA
GGCTATTCGGCTATGACTGGGCACAACAGACAATCGGCTGCTCTGATGCCGCCGTGTTCCGGCTGTCAGC
GCAGGGGCGCCCGGTTCTTTTTGTCAAGACCGACCTGTCCGGTGCCCTGAATGAACTGCAGGACGAGGCA
GCGCGGCTATCGTGGCTGGCCACGACGGGCGTTCCTTGCGCAGCTGTGCTCGACGTTGTCACTGAAGCGG
GAAGGGACTGGCTGCTATTGGGCGAAGTGCCGGGGCAGGATCTCCTGTCATCTCACCTTGCTCCTGCCGA
GAAAGTATCCATCATGGCTGATGCAATGCGGCGGCTGCATACGCTTGATCCGGCTACCTGCCCATTCGAC
CACCAAGCGAAACATCGCATCGAGCGAGCACGTACTCGGATGGAAGCCGGTCTTGTCGATCAGGATGATC
TGGACGAAGAGCATCAGGGGCTCGCGCCAGCCGAACTGTTCGCCAGGCTCAAGGCGCGCATGCCCGACGG
CGAGGATCTCGTCGTGACCCATGGCGATGCCTGCTTGCCGAATATCATGGTGGAAAATGGCCGCTTTTCT
GGATTCATCGACTGTGGCCGGCTGGGTGTGGCGGACCGCTATCAGGACATAGCGTTGGCTACCCGTGATA
TTGCTGAAGAGCTTGGCGGCGAATGGGCTGACCGCTTCCTCGTGCTTTACGGTATCGCCGCTCCCGATTC
GCAGCGCATCGCCTTCTATCGCCTTCTTGACGAGTTCTTCTGAGCGGGACTCTGGGGTTCGAAATGACCG
ACCAAGCGACGCCCAACCTGCCATCACGAGATTTCGATTCCACCGCCGCCTTCTATGAAAGGTTGGGCTT
CGGAATCGTTTTCCGGGACGCCGGCTGGATGATCCTCCAGCGCGGGGATCTCATGCTGGAGTTCTTCGCC
CACCCCAACTTGTTTATTGCAGCTTATAATGGTTACAAATAAAGCAATAGCATCACAAATTTCACAAATA
AAGCATTTTTTTCACTGCATTCTAGTTGTGGTTTGTCCAAACTCATCAATGTATCTTATCATGTCTGTAT
ACCGTCGACCTCTAGCTAGAGCTTGGCGTAATCATGGTCATAGCTGTTTCCTGTGTGAAATTGTTATCCG
CTCACAATTCCACACAACATACGAGCCGGAAGCATAAAGTGTAAAGCCTGGGGTGCCTAATGAGTGAGCT
AACTCACATTAATTGCGTTGCGCTCACTGCCCGCTTTCCAGTCGGGAAACCTGTCGTGCCAGCTGCATTA
ATGAATCGGCCAACGCGCGGGGAGAGGCGGTTTGCGTATTGGGCGCTCTTCCGCTTCCTCGCTCACTGAC
TCGCTGCGCTCGGTCGTTCGGCTGCGGCGAGCGGTATCAGCTCACTCAAAGGCGGTAATACGGTTATCCA
CAGAATCAGGGGATAACGCAGGAAAGAACATGTGAGCAAAAGGCCAGCAAAAGGCCAGGAACCGTAAAAA
GGCCGCGTTGCTGGCGTTTTTCCATAGGCTCCGCCCCCCTGACGAGCATCACAAAAATCGACGCTCAAGT
CAGAGGTGGCGAAACCCGACAGGACTATAAAGATACCAGGCGTTTCCCCCTGGAAGCTCCCTCGTGCGCT
CTCCTGTTCCGACCCTGCCGCTTACCGGATACCTGTCCGCCTTTCTCCCTTCGGGAAGCGTGGCGCTTTC
TCATAGCTCACGCTGTAGGTATCTCAGTTCGGTGTAGGTCGTTCGCTCCAAGCTGGGCTGTGTGCACGAA
CCCCCCGTTCAGCCCGACCGCTGCGCCTTATCCGGTAACTATCGTCTTGAGTCCAACCCGGTAAGACACG
ACTTATCGCCACTGGCAGCAGCCACTGGTAACAGGATTAGCAGAGCGAGGTATGTAGGCGGTGCTACAGA
GTTCTTGAAGTGGTGGCCTAACTACGGCTACACTAGAAGAACAGTATTTGGTATCTGCGCTCTGCTGAAG
CCAGTTACCTTCGGAAAAAGAGTTGGTAGCTCTTGATCCGGCAAACAAACCACCGCTGGTAGCGGTGGTT
TTTTTGTTTGCAAGCAGCAGATTACGCGCAGAAAAAAAGGATCTCAAGAAGATCCTTTGATCTTTTCTAC
GGGGTCTGACGCTCAGTGGAACGAAAACTCACGTTAAGGGATTTTGGTCATGAGATTATCAAAAAGGATC
TTCACCTAGATCCTTTTAAATTAAAAATGAAGTTTTAAATCAATCTAAAGTATATATGAGTAAACTTGGT
CTGACAGTTACCAATGCTTAATCAGTGAGGCACCTATCTCAGCGATCTGTCTATTTCGTTCATCCATAGT
TGCCTGACTCCCCGTCGTGTAGATAACTACGATACGGGAGGGCTTACCATCTGGCCCCAGTGCTGCAATG
ATACCGCGAGACCCACGCTCACCGGCTCCAGATTTATCAGCAATAAACCAGCCAGCCGGAAGGGCCGAGC
GCAGAAGTGGTCCTGCAACTTTATCCGCCTCCATCCAGTCTATTAATTGTTGCCGGGAAGCTAGAGTAAG
TAGTTCGCCAGTTAATAGTTTGCGCAACGTTGTTGCCATTGCTACAGGCATCGTGGTGTCACGCTCGTCG
TTTGGTATGGCTTCATTCAGCTCCGGTTCCCAACGATCAAGGCGAGTTACATGATCCCCCATGTTGTGCA
AAAAAGCGGTTAGCTCCTTCGGTCCTCCGATCGTTGTCAGAAGTAAGTTGGCCGCAGTGTTATCACTCAT
GGTTATGGCAGCACTGCATAATTCTCTTACTGTCATGCCATCCGTAAGATGCTTTTCTGTGACTGGTGAG
TACTCAACCAAGTCATTCTGAGAATAGTGTATGCGGCGACCGAGTTGCTCTTGCCCGGCGTCAATACGGG
ATAATACCGCGCCACATAGCAGAACTTTAAAAGTGCTCATCATTGGAAAACGTTCTTCGGGGCGAAAACT
CTCAAGGATCTTACCGCTGTTGAGATCCAGTTCGATGTAACCCACTCGTGCACCCAACTGATCTTCAGCA
TCTTTTACTTTCACCAGCGTTTCTGGGTGAGCAAAAACAGGAAGGCAAAATGCCGCAAAAAAGGGAATAA
GGGCGACACGGAAATGTTGAATACTCATACTCTTCCTTTTTCAATATTATTGAAGCATTTATCAGGGTTA
TTGTCTCATGAGCGGATACATATTTGAATGTATTTAGAAAAATAAACAAATAGGGGTTCCGCGCACATTT
CCCCGAAAAGTGCCACCTGACGTC
Features (pLannotate 1.2.2; 20 found; start..end, strand, type, name):
     28..80      -  misc_feature   bom (fragment): basis of mobility region from pBR322
    235..614     +  enhancer       CMV enhancer: human cytomegalovirus immediate early enhancer
    615..818     +  promoter       CMV promoter: human cytomegalovirus (CMV) immediate early promoter
    814..847     +  LTR            5' LTR (truncated) (fragment): truncated 5' long terminal repeat (LTR) from HIV-1
    863..881     +  promoter       T7 promoter: promoter for bacteriophage T7 RNA polymerase
   1497..1566    -  ncRNA          mir-K12-10: Accession: RF03484 - mir-K12-10 microRNA precursor family
   1709..1933    +  polyA_signal   bGH poly(A) signal: bovine growth hormone polyadenylation signal
   1937..1958    +  promoter       SV40 promoter (fragment): SV40 enhancer and early promoter
   1979..2407    +  rep_origin     f1 ori (sequence partly withheld): f1 bacteriophage origin of replication; arrow indicates direction of (+) strand synthesis
   2421..2750    +  promoter       SV40 promoter: SV40 enhancer and early promoter
   2817..3608    +  CDS            neo: KKA2_KLEPN - Also known as kan, nptII. Experimental evidence at protein level: Swiss-Prot protein existence level 1. Resistance to kanamycin, neomycin, paromomycin, ribostamycin, butirosin and gentamicin B. From Klebsiella pneumoniae.
   3632..3790    +  CDS            ble (fragment): BLE_KLEPN - Experimental evidence at protein level: Swiss-Prot protein existence level 1. Binding protein with a strong affinity to the bleomycin family of antibiotics. Binds to CL990; an antimitotic-antibiotic compound. From Klebsiella pneumoniae.
   3785..3906    +  polyA_signal   SV40 poly(A) signal: SV40 polyadenylation signal
   3979..3995    -  protein_bind   lac operator: The lac repressor binds to the lac operator to inhibit transcription in E. coli. This inhibition can be relieved by adding lactose or isopropyl-β-D-thiogalactopyranoside (IPTG). lac repressor encoded by lacI
   4003..4033    -  promoter       lac promoter: promoter for the E. coli lac operon
   4048..4069    -  protein_bind   CAP binding site: CAP binding activates transcription in the presence of cAMP. E. coli catabolite activator protein
   4082..4174    -  CDS            lacI (fragment): lac repressor; lacI; The lac repressor binds to the lac operator to inhibit transcription in E. coli. This inhibition can be relieved by adding lactose or isopropyl-β-D-thiogalactopyranoside (IPTG).
   4357..4945    -  rep_origin     ori: high-copy-number ColE1/pMB1/pBR322/pUC origin of replication
   5116..5976    -  CDS            AmpR: β-lactamase; bla; confers resistance to ampicillin, carbenicillin, and related antibiotics
   5977..6081    -  promoter       AmpR promoter: bla
