[The description below was written by a language model from this plasmid's Addgene catalogue record and pLannotate feature annotations shown in this document.]
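Description:
pOME0276M is a mammalian expression plasmid built on the pcDNA3.1(-) backbone. It carries a 711 bp insert derived from the genome of human herpesvirus 8 (Kaposi's sarcoma-associated herpesvirus), strain JSC-1 clone BAC16, cloned in reversed orientation. The record describes the insert as the reverse-complement "TO_7" segment and states that the plasmid is the control for a companion construct, pOME0275, which presumably holds the same segment in the forward orientation. The record does not define "TO_7" or give the cloning method. Consistent with the stated orientation, the feature table places a mir-K12-10 microRNA precursor family match on the minus strand inside the insert region, antisense to the upstream promoter. Transcription should therefore yield the complement of the viral sequence rather than the native transcript.

The insert lies between the human cytomegalovirus immediate-early enhancer/promoter and the bovine growth hormone polyadenylation signal. A T7 promoter just upstream of the cloning site allows in vitro transcription. A short annotated match to a truncated HIV-1 5' LTR at the CMV promoter boundary is only a fragment and is probably an annotation artefact rather than a functional viral element. For selection in mammalian cells, an SV40 early promoter drives the neomycin phosphotransferase gene, which gives G418 resistance, followed by an SV40 poly(A) signal. In E. coli the plasmid is maintained by a high-copy ColE1/pUC origin and selected with ampicillin through β-lactamase. An f1 origin is also present for single-stranded DNA production. The remaining lac promoter/operator, lacI, ble and bom fragments are backbone remnants. The construct's recorded use is as an orientation-matched negative control in experiments that express this viral locus.
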