Addgene plasmid #182614: pOME0276M
Purpose: Reversed sequence of Human herpesvirus 8 strain JSC-1 clone BAC16, complete genome. TO_7 Control for pOME0275
Depositing lab: Dirk Dittmer. Depositing organization: University of North Carolina at Chapel Hill.
Backbone
  Vector backbone: pCDNA3.1 (-)
  Vector type: Mammalian Expression
Growth in bacteria
  Bacterial resistance: Ampicillin, 100 μg/mL
  Growth temperature: 37°C
  Growth strain: DH5alpha
  Copy number: High Copy
Gene/Insert
  Gene/Insert name: Reverse compliment HHV8 TO_7 control
  Species: Other
  Insert size (bp): 711
  Cloning method: Unknown
Terms and licenses: Academic/Nonprofit Terms; Industry Terms: Not Available to Industry
How to cite: pOME0276M was a gift from Dirk Dittmer (Addgene plasmid # 182614 ; http://n2t.net/addgene:182614 ; RRID:Addgene_182614)
