>Addgene plasmid #182614 | pOME0276M | depositor partial sequence | sequence record 353535 | Insert
GAATTCTTCTTTTAATCTGTTTATTGTTTTTGAACATGTGGCACACGCTGCAATGTACTGCCATGAAAGG
TGGTTCTATATCCACCACTTGGCGTCTGCCGAAGTCAGTGCCACAATTTCATTAACAAACAAGGTCAATA
CATTCTGAGGGAGTGTTTTTTGCCATGGTACCATTCGTGTGGTTTGGGAGAGCGGACGCCATTTGCGTGC
AAAATGTGCTTTGCTGGAGGCCAACTTCCGTCGCGCTGGTTGATGCGCGGCACATTGTGTCAACCAGGGC
ACCCTCCCCCACCGAGTGCTTTAATGCGGAGAGGAATGGTGGCCTGGTTGACACCGCGTGCCGGCCTTCT
GAACTGTGACTGTGTTATGAGCCACGGGTATGCCCTCGATACGCCTGCTCTTCAGCATTGTATGTGTTTA
ATGTTGTGCTTGGTGCAACCGTGATTGTGCTTTTGTATTTTATTTTACTGACACTCTTTGGGAGGGCACG
CTAGCTTCAGTGCGCGCCCGTTGCAACTCGTGTCCTGAATGCTACGGGGCCACGCTGGCCACTCGGGGGG
ACAACACTAATCGCCAACAGACAAACGAGTGGTGGTATCGCCCCAAGCCTCCAGCGCCACCCATTTAGTA
ACACATCCGGGACATGAACTGCCACAAACACCGTTAAGCCTCTATCCATGCATTGGGATTGGAGTGAGGA
GGGAGGGATCC
